Addgene plasmid #244203: L4832 ZF1+ZF6 x6c interspersed Ben DsRed-Express2 in TUPV1
Purpose: Expression of a DsRed-Express2 reporter under a hybrid synTF-responsive promoter
Depositing lab: Joshua Leonard. Depositing organization: Northwestern University. Publication: Conversion of natural cytokine receptors into orthogonal synthetic biosensors. Edelstein HI, Cosio A, Ezekiel ML, Corcoran WK, Morris AH, Leonard JN. Nat Chem Biol. 2025 Aug 22:10.1038/s41589-025-01986-1. doi: 10.1038/s41589-025-01986-1. PubMed 40846994.
Backbone
  Vector backbone: TUPV1
  Vector type: Mammalian Expression, Synthetic Biology
Growth in bacteria
  Bacterial resistance: Ampicillin, 100 μg/mL
  Growth temperature: 37°C
  Growth strain: DH5alpha
  Copy number: High Copy
Gene/Insert
  Gene/Insert name: SynTF-responsive promoter (3 ZF6 and 3 ZF1 interspersed binding sites + YB_TATA), dsRed-Express2 reporter
  Species: Synthetic
  Cloning method: Restriction Enzyme; 5′ cloning site Unknown (unknown if destroyed)
Terms and licenses: Academic/Nonprofit Terms; Industry Terms: Not Available to Industry
Depositor comments: Please visit https://doi.org/10.1101/2024.03.23.586421 for bioRxiv preprint.
How to cite: L4832 ZF1+ZF6 x6c interspersed Ben DsRed-Express2 in TUPV1 was a gift from Joshua Leonard (Addgene plasmid # 244203 ; http://n2t.net/addgene:244203 ; RRID:Addgene_244203)
