[The description below was written by a language model from this plasmid's Addgene catalogue record and pLannotate feature annotations shown in this document.]
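Description:
L4832 ZF1+ZF6 x6c interspersed Ben DsRed-Express2 in TUPV1 is a roughly 5 kb mammalian expression and synthetic-biology reporter plasmid built on the TUPV1 backbone. It is maintained in E. coli through a high-copy ColE1/pUC-type origin and selected with ampicillin via the AmpR (β-lactamase) gene and its native promoter. The backbone also carries an f1 phage origin and remnants of a lac promoter/operator region and a pBluescript-type multiple cloning site. An SV40 early promoter and SV40 poly(A) signal flank only a short fragment of a bleomycin-family resistance gene, so the annotation gives no evidence of an intact mammalian selection marker.

The payload is a synthetic transcription factor (synTF)-responsive reporter unit. According to the catalogue entry, the hybrid promoter consists of six zinc-finger binding sites, three for ZF1 and three for ZF6, arranged in an interspersed pattern upstream of the YB_TATA minimal promoter. The automated annotation does not call the binding sites themselves, detecting only a short minimal TATA-box promoter fragment just upstream of the reporter. This promoter drives DsRed-Express2, a rapidly maturing fluorescent protein derived from Discosoma, and transcripts are terminated by the bovine growth hormone polyadenylation signal. Because a minimal promoter has low basal activity, fluorescence should appear mainly when a ZF1- or ZF6-based synthetic transcription factor is present and recruited to its sites. The hybrid architecture lets the promoter respond to either or both factors, making the construct useful as a readout for engineered signalling and gene circuits in mammalian cells. The associated publication concerns converting natural cytokine receptors into orthogonal synthetic biosensors.
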