Features (pLannotate 1.2.2; 16 found; start..end, strand, type, name):
    162..178     +  promoter       minP (fragment): minimal TATA-box promoter with low basal activity
    220..894     +  CDS            DsRed-Express2: DsRed-Express2 is a basic (constitutively fluorescent) orange fluorescent protein published in 2008, derived from Discosoma sp.. It is reported to be a rapidly-maturing protein.
    948..1059    +  polyA_signal   bGH poly(A) signal: bovine growth hormone polyadenylation signal
   1544..1569    -  misc_feature   MCS (fragment): pBluescript multiple cloning site
   1941..2369    +  rep_origin     f1 ori (sequence partly withheld): f1 bacteriophage origin of replication; arrow indicates direction of (+) strand synthesis
   2374..2396    +  promoter       SV40 promoter (fragment): SV40 enhancer and early promoter
   2397..2588    +  promoter       SV40 promoter: SV40 early promoter
   2615..2713    +  CDS            ble (fragment): BLE_KLEPN - Experimental evidence at protein level: Swiss-Prot protein existence level 1. Binding protein with a strong affinity to the bleomycin family of antibiotics. Binds to CL990; an antimitotic-antibiotic compound. From Klebsiella pneumoniae.
   2708..2829    +  polyA_signal   SV40 poly(A) signal: SV40 polyadenylation signal
   2902..2918    -  protein_bind   lac operator: The lac repressor binds to the lac operator to inhibit transcription in E. coli. This inhibition can be relieved by adding lactose or isopropyl-β-D-thiogalactopyranoside (IPTG). lac repressor encoded by lacI
   2926..2956    -  promoter       lac promoter: promoter for the E. coli lac operon
   2971..2992    -  protein_bind   CAP binding site: CAP binding activates transcription in the presence of cAMP. E. coli catabolite activator protein
   3005..3097    -  CDS            lacI (fragment): lac repressor; lacI; The lac repressor binds to the lac operator to inhibit transcription in E. coli. This inhibition can be relieved by adding lactose or isopropyl-β-D-thiogalactopyranoside (IPTG).
   3280..3868    -  rep_origin     ori: high-copy-number ColE1/pMB1/pBR322/pUC origin of replication
   4039..4899    -  CDS            AmpR: β-lactamase; bla; confers resistance to ampicillin, carbenicillin, and related antibiotics
   4900..5004    -  promoter       AmpR promoter: bla
>Addgene plasmid #244203 | L4832 ZF1+ZF6 x6c interspersed Ben DsRed-Express2 in TUPV1 | addgene full sequence | sequence record 489411 | Addgene NGS Result
GACGGATCGGGAGATCGAAGACGGTGCCAAGGTCTTGACAAACGAGTGCTAGTACAAGATCTGCGAGAGA
GTGAGGACTCGTGGTGTAGGGGTTATAAGAGTGAGGACAATTGGTGTAGGGGTATGTAGAGTGAGGACAA
CGGGTGTAGGGGTACGCTCTCTAGAGGGTATATAATGGGGGCCACTAGTCTACTACCAGAGCTCATCGCT
AGCGCCACCATGGATAGCACTGAGAACGTCATCAAGCCCTTCATGCGCTTCAAGGTGCACATGGAGGGCT
CCGTGAACGGCCACGAGTTCGAGATCGAGGGCGAGGGCGAGGGCAAGCCCTACGAGGGCACCCAGACCGC
CAAGCTCCAGGTGACCAAGGGCGGCCCCCTGCCCTTCGCCTGGGACATCCTGTCCCCCCAGTTCCAGTAC
GGCTCCAAGGTGTACGTGAAGCACCCCGCCGACATCCCCGACTACAAGAAGCTGTCCTTCCCCGAGGGCT
TCAAGTGGGAGCGCGTGATGAACTTCGAGGACGGCGGCGTGGTGACCGTGACCCAGGACTCCTCCCTCCA
GGACGGCACCTTCATCTACCACGTGAAGTTCATCGGCGTGAACTTCCCCTCCGACGGCCCCGTAATGCAG
AAGAAAACTCTGGGCTGGGAGCCCTCCACCGAGCGCCTGTACCCCCGCGACGGCGTGCTGAAGGGCGAGA
TCCACAAGGCGCTGAAGCTGAAGGGCGGCGGCCACTACCTGGTGGAGTTCAAGTCAATCTACATGGCCAA
GAAGCCCGTGAAGCTGCCCGGCTACTACTACGTGGACTCCAAGCTGGACATCACCTCCCACAACGAGGAC
TACACCGTGGTGGAGCAGTACGAGCGCGCCGAGGCCCGCCACCACCTGTTCCAGTAGGCGGCCGCTCGAG
TCTAGAGGGCCCGTTTAAACCCGCTGATCAGCCTCGACTGTGCCTTCTAGTTGCCAGCCATCTGTTGTTT
GCCCCTCCCCCGTGCCTTCCTTGACCCTGGAAGGTGCCACTCCCACTGTCCTTTCCTAATAAAATGAGGA
AATTGCATCGCATTGTCTGAGTAGGTGTCATTCTATTCTGGGGGGTGGGGTGGGGCAGGACAGCAAGGGG
GAGGATTGGGAAGTCAATAGCAGGCATGCTGGGGATGCGGTGGGCTCTATGGCTTCTGAGGCAGGTCGAG
GGTACATGCGCCTTACTCCTTGTGAGCGCATCGCGATAAGCTCTAGAGGGACAGCCCCCCCCCAAAGCCC
CCAGGGATGTAATTACGTCCCTCCCCCGCTAGGGGGCAGCAGCGAGCCGCCCGGGGCTCCGCTCCGGTCC
GGCGCTCCCCCCGCATCCCCGAGCCGGCAGCGTGCGGGGACAGCCCGGGCACGGGGAAGGTGGCACGGGA
TCGCTTTCCTCTGAACGCTTCTCGCTGCTCTTTGAGCCTGCAGACACCTGGGGGGATACGGGGAAAAAGC
TTTAGGCTGAAAGAGAGATTTAGAATGACAGAATCATAGAACGGCCTGCGTACGGATGGGGCTCTAGCTC
TAGAGCTTGATATCGAATTCCTGCAGCCCCGCTAGAGGGACAGCCCCCCCCCAAAGCCCCCAGGGATGTA
ATTACGTCCCTCCCCCGCTAGGGGGCAGCAGCGAGCCGCCCGGGGCTCCGCTCCGGTCCGGCGCTCCCCC
CGCATCCCCGAGCCGGCAGCGTGCGGGGACAGCCCGGGCACGGGGAAGGTGGCACGGGATCGCTTTCCTC
TGAACGCTTCTCGCTGCTCTTTGAGCCTGCAGACACCTGGGGGGATACGGGGAAAAAGCTTTAGGCTGAA
AGAGAGATTTAGAATGACAGAATCATAGAACGGCCTGGGCGCGCCTGGTGGCGAACGATCAACAGACGGG
AGAGGGCAAAAGTCTTCGCTGACAGCGACCGGACTCTAGGGGGTATCCCC
[124 nt withheld, positions 1941-2064]
C
[91 nt withheld, positions 2066-2156]
A
[49 nt withheld, positions 2158-2206]
CCTTTGACGTTGGAGTCCACGTTCTTT
[37 nt withheld, positions 2234-2270]
ACCCTATCTCGGTCTATTCTTTTGATTTATAAGGGATTTTGCCGATTTCGGCCTATTGGTTAAAAAATGA
GCTGATTTAACAAAAATTTAACGCGAATTAATTCTGTGGAATGTGTGTCAGTTAGGCTCAATTAGTCAGC
AACCATAGTCCCGCCCCTAACTCCGCCCATCCCGCCCCTAACTCCGCCCAGTTCCGCCCATTCTCCGCCC
CATGGCTGACTAATTTTTTTTATTTATGCAGAGGCCGAGGCCGCCTCTGCCTCTGAGCTATTCCAGAAGT
AGTGAGGAGGCTTTTTTGGAGGCCTAGGCTTTTGCAAAAAGCTCCCGGGAGCTTGTATATCCATTTTCGG
AGGTTGGGCTTCGGAATCGTTTTCCGGGACGCCGGCTGGATGATCCTCCAGCGCGGGGATCTCATGCTGG
AGTTCTTCGCCCACCCCAACTTGTTTATTGCAGCTTATAATGGTTACAAATAAAGCAATAGCATCACAAA
TTTCACAAATAAAGCATTTTTTTCACTGCATTCTAGTTGTGGTTTGTCCAAACTCATCAATGTATCTTAT
CATGTCTGTATACCGTCGACCTCTAGCTAGAGCTTGGCGTAATCATGGTCATAGCTGTTTCCTGTGTGAA
ATTGTTATCCGCTCACAATTCCACACAACATACGAGCCGGAAGCATAAAGTGTAAAGCCTGGGGTGCCTA
ATGAGTGAGCTAACTCACATTAATTGCGTTGCGCTCACTGCCCGCTTTCCAGTCGGGAAACCTGTCGTGC
CAGCTGCATTAATGAATCGGCCAACGCGCGGGGAGAGGCGGTTTGCGTATTGGGCGCTCTTCCGCTTCCT
CGCTCACTGACTCGCTGCGCTCGGTCGTTCGGCTGCGGCGAGCGGTATCAGCTCACTCAAAGGCGGTAAT
ACGGTTATCCACAGAATCAGGGGATAACGCAGGAAAGAACATGTGAGCAAAAGGCCAGCAAAAGGCCAGG
AACCGTAAAAAGGCCGCGTTGCTGGCGTTTTTCCATAGGCTCCGCCCCCCTGACGAGCATCACAAAAATC
GACGCTCAAGTCAGAGGTGGCGAAACCCGACAGGACTATAAAGATACCAGGCGTTTCCCCCTGGAAGCTC
CCTCGTGCGCTCTCCTGTTCCGACCCTGCCGCTTACCGGATACCTGTCCGCCTTTCTCCCTTCGGGAAGC
GTGGCGCTTTCTCATAGCTCACGCTGTAGGTATCTCAGTTCGGTGTAGGTCGTTCGCTCCAAGCTGGGCT
GTGTGCACGAACCCCCCGTTCAGCCCGACCGCTGCGCCTTATCCGGTAACTATCGTCTTGAGTCCAACCC
GGTAAGACACGACTTATCGCCACTGGCAGCAGCCACTGGTAACAGGATTAGCAGAGCGAGGTATGTAGGC
GGTGCTACAGAGTTCTTGAAGTGGTGGCCTAACTACGGCTACACTAGAAGAACAGTATTTGGTATCTGCG
CTCTGCTGAAGCCAGTTACCTTCGGAAAAAGAGTTGGTAGCTCTTGATCCGGCAAACAAACCACCGCTGG
TAGCGGTGGTTTTTTTGTTTGCAAGCAGCAGATTACGCGCAGAAAAAAAGGATCTCAAGAAGATCCTTTG
ATCTTTTCTACGGGGTCTGACGCTCAGTGGAACGAAAACTCACGTTAAGGGATTTTGGTCATGAGATTAT
CAAAAAGGATCTTCACCTAGATCCTTTTAAATTAAAAATGAAGTTTTAAATCAATCTAAAGTATATATGA
GTAAACTTGGTCTGACAGTTACCAATGCTTAATCAGTGAGGCACCTATCTCAGCGATCTGTCTATTTCGT
TCATCCATAGTTGCCTGACTCCCCGTCGTGTAGATAACTACGATACGGGAGGGCTTACCATCTGGCCCCA
GTGCTGCAATGATACCGCGAGATCCACGCTCACCGGCTCCAGATTTATCAGCAATAAACCAGCCAGCCGG
AAGGGCCGAGCGCAGAAGTGGTCCTGCAACTTTATCCGCCTCCATCCAGTCTATTAATTGTTGCCGGGAA
GCTAGAGTAAGTAGTTCGCCAGTTAATAGTTTGCGCAACGTTGTTGCCATTGCTACAGGCATCGTGGTGT
CACGCTCGTCGTTTGGTATGGCTTCATTCAGCTCCGGTTCCCAACGATCAAGGCGAGTTACATGATCCCC
CATGTTGTGCAAAAAAGCGGTTAGCTCCTTCGGTCCTCCGATCGTTGTCAGAAGTAAGTTGGCCGCAGTG
TTATCACTCATGGTTATGGCAGCACTGCATAATTCTCTTACTGTCATGCCATCCGTAAGATGCTTTTCTG
TGACTGGTGAGTACTCAACCAAGTCATTCTGAGAATAGTGTATGCGGCGACCGAGTTGCTCTTGCCCGGC
GTCAATACGGGATAATACCGCGCCACATAGCAGAACTTTAAAAGTGCTCATCATTGGAAAACGTTCTTCG
GGGCGAAAACTCTCAAGGATCTTACCGCTGTTGAGATCCAGTTCGATGTAACCCACTCGTGCACCCAACT
GATCTTCAGCATCTTTTACTTTCACCAGCGTTTCTGGGTGAGCAAAAACAGGAAGGCAAAATGCCGCAAA
AAAGGGAATAAGGGCGACACGGAAATGTTGAATACTCATACTCTTCCTTTTTCAATATTATTGAAGCATT
TATCAGGGTTATTGTCTCATGAGCGGATACATATTTGAATGTATTTAGAAAAATAAACAAATAGGGGTTC
CGCGCACATTTCCCCGAAAAGTGCCACCTGACGTC
